>Addgene plasmid #88409 | pDONR223-ZNF71 | depositor partial sequence | sequence record 172013 | insert
ATGAAAGAGTTGGATCCAAAGAATGACATTTCGGAAGACAAGCTCTCCGTTGTTGGGGAGGCCACGGGGG
GACCCACGAGGAATGGTGCCAGGGGTCCTGGCTCAGAAGGAGTGTGGGAACCAGGCAGCTGGCCAGAGAG
GCCGCGGGGAGATGCAGGTGCAGAGTGGGAGCCATTGGGAATTCCCCAGGGGAACAAACTCTTAGGGGGC
TCAGTACCCGCATGTCATGAACTGAAGGCATTTGCCAACCAAGGCTGTGTCCTGGTCCCACCACGGCTGG
ACGACCCCACAGAAAAGGGGGCCTGTCCACCCGTAAGGCGTGGCAAGAACTTCTCCAGCACTTCAGACCT
CAGTAAGCCCCCCATGCCCTGCGAGGAGAAGAAAACCTACGACTGCAGCGAGTGTGGCAAGGCCTTTAGC
CGAAGCTCGTCCCTGATAAAGCACCAAAGGATCCACACGGGAGAAAAGCCGTTTGAGTGTGACACCTGTG
GGAAGCACTTCATCGAGCGCTCGTCCCTCACCATCCACCAGCGGGTGCACACGGGCGAGAAGCCCTATGC
CTGCGGGGACTGCGGCAAGGCCTTCAGCCAGCGCATGAACCTCACTGTGCACCAGCGCACGCACACGGGC
GAGAAGCCGTATGTGTGCGACGTGTGTGGCAAGGCCTTCCGGAAGACTTCCTCTCTCACCCAGCACGAGC
GGATCCACACGGGGGAGAAGCCCTACGCGTGCGGGGACTGCGGCAAGGCCTTCAGCCAGAACATGCACCT
CATCGTGCACCAGCGCACGCACACCGGGGAGAAGCCGTACGTGTGCCCCGAGTGCGGGCGAGCCTTCAGC
CAGAACATGCACCTGACCGAGCACCAGCGCACGCACACCGGGGAGAAGCCGTACGCCTGCAAGGAGTGCG
GCAAGGCCTTCAACAAGAGCTCCTCTCTCACCCTGCACCAGAGGAACCACACCGGCGAGAAGCCCTACGT
GTGCGGCGAGTGCGGCAAGGCCTTCAGCCAGAGCTCCTACCTCATCCAGCACCAGCGCTTCCACATCGGC
GTGAAGCCGTTCGAGTGCAGCGAGTGCGGCAAGGCCTTCAGCAAGAACTCCTCGCTCACGCAGCACCAGC
GCATCCACACCGGCGAGAAGCCCTACGAGTGCTACATCTGCAAGAAGCACTTCACGGGGCGCTCGTCCCT
CATCGTGCACCAGATCGTGCACACCGGGGAGAAGCCCTACGTGTGCGGCGAGTGCGGCAAGGCCTTCAGC
CAGAGCGCCTACCTCATCGAGCACCAGCGGATCCACACCGGCGAGAAGCCGTACAGGTGCGGCCAGTGCG
GGAAGTCCTTCATCAAGAACTCCTCCCTCACTGTGCACCAGCGGATCCACACGGGCGAGAAGCCCTACCG
ATGCGGCGAGTGCGGGAAGACCTTCAGCCGCAACACGAACCTGACGCGCCACCTGCGGATTCACACCTGA
