[The description below was written by a language model from this plasmid's Addgene catalogue record.]
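Description:
pDONR223-ZNF71 is a Gateway donor-backbone clone carrying the open reading frame of human ZNF71 (also known as EZFIT), a zinc finger transcription factor. It is built on the Invitrogen pDONR223 backbone, recorded as about 3 kb without insert, and holds an insert of roughly 1.47 kb introduced by Gateway cloning. The plasmid is maintained in E. coli at high copy number and is selected with spectinomycin. No feature table accompanies the record, so the origin of replication, the recombination sites and other backbone elements are not individually listed. As a Gateway clone of this type, the ORF would be expected to sit between attL recombination sites, and the listed M13 forward and reverse primer sites allow the insert to be sequenced from both ends.

The plasmid is a shuttle or storage clone rather than an expression construct: the record states no promoter, tag or reporter driving ZNF71, and expression depends on transferring the ORF by LR recombination into a destination vector that supplies those elements. One deliberate modification is recorded: the last nucleotide of the stop codon has been removed, so that after transfer the coding sequence reads through into the destination vector and can be fused in frame to C-terminal tags or reporters. The clone belongs to the Human TFome Collection, a comprehensive library of human transcription factors assembled for cell fate engineering, and the depositor notes that it represents the ORFeome-derived subset of that collection. Typical use is therefore as a source of the ZNF71 ORF for building expression vectors for individual or pooled transcription factor overexpression studies.
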