Addgene plasmid #88409: pDONR223-ZNF71
Purpose: Donor Vector containing ZNF71 transcription factor, part of the Human TFome Collection
Depositing lab: Marc Vidal. Depositing organization: Dana-Farber Cancer Institute. Publication: A comprehensive library of human transcription factors for cell fate engineering. Ng AHM, Khoshakhlagh P, Rojo Arias JE, Pasquini G, Wang K, Swiersy A, Shipman SL, Appleton E, Kiaee K, Kohman RE, Vernet A, Dysart M, Leeper K, Saylor W, Huang JY, Graveline A, Taipale J, Hill DE, Vidal M, Melero-Martin JM, Busskamp V, Church GM. Nat Biotechnol. 2021 Apr;39(4):510-519. doi: 10.1038/s41587-020-0742-6. Epub 2020 Nov 30. PubMed 33257861.
Backbone
  Vector backbone: pDONR223
  Backbone manufacturer: Invitrogen
  Backbone size w/o insert (bp): 3000
  Vector type: Gateway Donor Vector
Growth in bacteria
  Bacterial resistance: Spectinomycin, 50 μg/mL
  Growth temperature: 37°C
  Growth strain: DH5alpha
  Copy number: High Copy
Gene/Insert
  Gene/Insert name: ZNF71
  Species: H. sapiens (human)
  Insert size (bp): 1470
  Mutation: Last nucleotide of stop codon removed to allow for Gateway C-terminal fusions
  Entrez Gene: ZNF71 (a.k.a. EZFIT)
  Cloning method: Gateway Cloning
  Sequencing primers: 5′ M13F(-21); 3′ M13R
Terms and licenses: Academic/Nonprofit Terms; Industry Terms: Not Available to Industry
Depositor comments: Represents the ORFeome subset of the TFome
How to cite: pDONR223-ZNF71 was a gift from Marc Vidal (Addgene plasmid # 88409 ; http://n2t.net/addgene:88409 ; RRID:Addgene_88409)
